Addgene plasmid #186154: p130Cas Y15F
Purpose: For expressing recombinant p130Cas in insect cells.
Depositing lab: Michael Rosen. Depositing organization: University of Texas Southwestern Medical Center. Publication: Synergistic phase separation of two pathways promotes integrin clustering and nascent adhesion formation. Case LB, De Pasquale M, Henry L, Rosen MK. Elife. 2022 Jan 20;11. pii: 72588. doi: 10.7554/eLife.72588. PubMed 35049497.
Backbone
  Vector backbone: pFastBac Htb
  Backbone size w/o insert (bp): 4858
  Vector type: Insect Expression
Growth in bacteria
  Bacterial resistance: Ampicillin, 100 μg/mL
  Growth temperature: 37°C
  Growth strain: DH5alpha
  Copy number: Low Copy
Gene/Insert
  Gene/Insert name: BCAR1
  Species: R. norvegicus (rat)
  Insert size (bp): 2672
  Mutation: 15Y residues mutated to Alanine
  Entrez Gene: Bcar1 (a.k.a. Cas, Crkas, P130CAS)
  Promoter: polyhedrin
  Tag / fusion protein: His6 (Tev) (N terminal on insert)
  Cloning method: Restriction Enzyme; 5′ cloning site BamHI (not destroyed); 3′ cloning site NotI (not destroyed)
  Sequencing primers: 5′ polyhedrin-fwd (5-AAATGATAACCATCTCGC-3); 3′ SV40pA-R (5-GAAATTTGTGATGCTATTGC-3)
Resource information
  A portion of this plasmid was derived from a plasmid made by: Synthesized
Terms and licenses: Academic/Nonprofit Terms; Industry Terms: Not Available to Industry
How to cite: p130Cas Y15F was a gift from Michael Rosen (Addgene plasmid # 186154 ; http://n2t.net/addgene:186154 ; RRID:Addgene_186154)
