[The description below was written by a language model from this plasmid's Addgene catalogue record and pLannotate feature annotations shown in this document.]
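Description:
p130Cas Y15F is catalogued as an insect-cell expression construct built on the pFastBac HTb baculovirus donor backbone, intended for producing recombinant rat p130Cas (BCAR1). According to the catalogue fields, a synthesized insert of about 2.7 kb was cloned between BamHI and NotI downstream of the polyhedrin promoter, in frame with an N-terminal His6 tag followed by a TEV protease cleavage site, so the protein can be affinity purified and the tag removed. The record is internally inconsistent about the mutation. The name implies that fifteen tyrosines were changed to phenylalanine, whereas the mutation field says they were changed to alanine.

The feature table shows the expected pFastBac architecture. The polyhedrin promoter, His tag, TEV site and SV40 poly(A) signal lie with a gentamicin resistance gene between the Tn7R and Tn7L ends. This mini-Tn7 element can be transposed into a bacmid in a suitable E. coli host to generate recombinant baculovirus. Outside the transposon are AmpR for ampicillin selection, an f1 origin and a ColE1/pUC-type origin, which the annotation calls high copy although the catalogue lists the plasmid as low copy.

The sequenced record does not match the catalogue description. It is 5,939 nt long, well short of the roughly 7.5 kb expected from the stated backbone and insert sizes. The only coding region annotated after the TEV site is a fragment of about 1.2 kb matching mouse Lck kinase, with no BCAR1 feature. The record does not resolve this discrepancy, so the identity of the insert should be verified before use.
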