Features (pLannotate 1.2.2; 17 found; start..end, strand, type, name):
    660..711     -  misc_feature   bom (fragment): basis of mobility region from pBR322
    779..1003    -  mobile_element Tn7R: mini-Tn7 element (right end of the Tn7 transposon) Tn7
   1070..1603    -  CDS            GmR: gentamycin acetyltransferase; aacC1; confers resistance to gentamycin
   1773..1801    -  promoter       Pc promoter: intI1 (promoter lies within the coding sequence); class 1 integron promoter
   1779..2126    -  CDS            YPR2_ECOLX (fragment): Protein predicted: Swiss-Prot protein existence level 4. From Escherichia coli.
   2153..2244    +  promoter       polyhedrin promoter: polh from Autographa californica; promoter for the baculovirus polyhedrin gene
   2309..2328    +  CDS            8xHis (fragment): 8xHis affinity tag
   2350..2370    +  CDS            TEV site: tobacco etch virus (TEV) protease recognition and cleavage site
   2389..3561    +  CDS            Lck (fragment): LCK_MOUSE - Also known as Lsk-t. Experimental evidence at protein level: Swiss-Prot protein existence level 1. Non-receptor tyrosine-protein kinase that plays an essential role in the selection and maturation of developing T-cells in the thymus and in the function of mature T-cells. Plays a key role in T- cell antigen receptor (TCR)-linked signal transduction pathways. Constitutively associated with the cytoplasmic portions of the CD4 and CD8 surface receptors. Association of the TCR with a peptide antigen- bound MHC complex facilitates the interaction of CD4 and CD8 with MHC class II and clas
   3591..3674    +  CDS            large T antigen (fragment): large T antigen from SV40 (simian virus 40)
   3697..3831    +  polyA_signal   SV40 poly(A) signal: SV40 polyadenylation signal
   3860..4025    -  mobile_element Tn7L: mini-Tn7 element (left end of the Tn7 transposon) Tn7
   4188..4204    +  CDS            lacZα (fragment): LacZα fragment of β-galactosidase; lacZ fragment
   4209..4663    +  rep_origin     f1 ori (sequence partly withheld): f1 bacteriophage origin of replication; arrow indicates direction of (+) strand synthesis
   4689..4793    +  promoter       AmpR promoter: bla
   4794..5654    +  CDS            AmpR: β-lactamase; bla; confers resistance to ampicillin, carbenicillin, and related antibiotics
   5825..474     +  rep_origin     ori (across the origin): high-copy-number ColE1/pMB1/pBR322/pUC origin of replication
>Addgene plasmid #186154 | p130Cas Y15F | addgene full sequence | sequence record 365837 | Addgene NGS Result
GGCTTCAGCAGAGCGCAGATACCAAATACTGTTCTTCTAGTGTAGCCGTAGTTAGGCCACCACTTCAAGA
ACTCTGTAGCACCGCCTACATACCTCGCTCTGCTAATCCTGTTACCAGTGGCTGCTGCCAGTGGCGATAA
GTCGTGTCTTACCGGGTTGGACTCAAGACGATAGTTACCGGATAAGGCGCAGCGGTCGGGCTGAACGGGG
GGTTCGTGCACACAGCCCAGCTTGGAGCGAACGACCTACACCGAACTGAGATACCTACAGCGTGAGCTAT
GAGAAAGCGCCACGCTTCCCGAAGGGAGAAAGGCGGACAGGTATCCGGTAAGCGGCAGGGTCGGAACAGG
AGAGCGCACGAGGGAGCTTCCAGGGGGAAACGCCTGGTATCTTTATAGTCCTGTCGGGTTTCGCCACCTC
TGACTTGAGCGTCGATTTTTGTGATGCTCGTCAGGGGGGCGGAGCCTATGGAAAAACGCCAGCAACGCGG
CCTTTTTACGGTTCCTGGCCTTTTGCTGGCCTTTTGCTCACATGTTCTTTCCTGCGTTATCCCCTGATTC
TGTGGATAACCGTATTACCGCCTTTGAGTGAGCTGATACCGCTCGCCGCAGCCGAACGACCGAGCGCAGC
GAGTCAGTGAGCGAGGAAGCGGAAGAGCGCCTGATGCGGTATTTTCTCCTTACGCATCTGTGCGGTATTT
CACACCGCATAGACCAGCCGCGTAACCTGGCAAAATCGGTTACGGTTGAGTAATAAATGGATGCCCTGCG
TAAGCGGGTGTGGGCGGACAATAAAGTCTTAAACTGAACAAAATAGATCTAAACTATGACAATAAAGTCT
TAAACTAGACAGAATAGTTGTAAACTGAAATCAGTCCAGTTATGCTGTGAAAAAGCATACTGGACTTTTG
TTATGGCTAAAGCAAACTCTTCATTTTCTGAAGTGCAAATTGCCCGTCGTATTAAAGAGGGGCGTGGCCA
AGGGCATGGTAAAGACTATATTCGCGGCGTTGTGACAATTTACCGAACAACTCCGCGGCCGGGAAGCCGA
TCTCGGCTTGAACGAATTGTTAGGTGGCGGTACTTGGGTCGATATCAAAGTGCATCACTTCTTCCCGTAT
GCCCAACTTTGTATAGAGAGCCACTGCGGGATCGTCACCGTAATCTGCTTGCACGTAGATCACATAAGCA
CCAAGCGCGTTGGCCTCATGCTTGAGGAGATTGATGAGCGCGGTGGCAATGCCCTGCCTCCGGTGCTCGC
CGGAGACTGCGAGATCATAGATATAGATCTCACTACGCGGCTGCTCAAACTTGGGCAGAACGTAAGCCGC
GAGAGCGCCAACAACCGCTTCTTGGTCGAAGGCAGCAAGCGCGATGAATGTCTTACTACGGAGCAAGTTC
CCGAGGTAATCGGAGTCCGGCTGATGTTGGGAGTAGGTGGCTACGTCTCCGAACTCACGACCGAAAAGAT
CAAGAGCAGCCCGCATGGATTTGACTTGGTCAGGGCCGAGCCTACATGTGCGAATGATGCCCATACTTGA
GCCACCTAACTTTGTTTTAGGGCGACTGCCCTGCTGCGTAACATCGTTGCTGCTCCATAACATCAAACAT
CGACCCACGGCGTAACGCGCTTGCTGCTTGGATGCCCGAGGCATAGACTGTACAAAAAAACAGTCATAAC
AAGCCATGAAAACCGCCACTGCGCCGTTACCACCGCTGCGTTCGGTCAAGGTTCTGGACCAGTTGCGTGA
GCGCATACGCTACTTGCATTACAGTTTACGAACCGAACAGGCTTATGTCAACTGGGTTCGTGCCTTCATC
CGTTTCCACGGTGTGCGTCACCCGGCAACCTTGGGCAGCAGCGAAGTCGAGGCATTTCTGTCCTGGCTGG
CGAACGAGCGCAAGGTTTCGGTCTCCACGCATCGTCAGGCATTGGCGGCCTTGCTGTTCTTCTACGGCAA
GGTGCTGTGCACGGATCTGCCCTGGCTTCAGGAGATCGGAAGACCTCGGCCGTCGCGGCGCTTGCCGGTG
GTGCTGACCCCGGATGAAGTGGTTCGCATCCTCGGTTTTCTGGAAGGCGAGCATCGTTTGTTCGCCCAGG
ACTCTAGCTATAGTTCTAGTGGTTGGCTACGTATACTCCGGAATATTAATAGATCATGGAGATAATTAAA
ATGATAACCATCTCGCAAATAAATAAGTATTTTACTGTTTTCGTAACAGTTTTGTAATAAAAAAACCTAT
AAATATTCCGGATTATTCATACCGTCCCACCATCGGGCGCGGATCTCGGTCCGAAACCATGTCGTACTAC
CATCACCATCACCATCACGATTACGATATCCCAACGACCGAAAACCTGTATTTTCAGGGCGCCATGGATC
CGGAATTCGCAAACAGCCTGGAGCCTGAACCTTGGTTCTTCAAGAATCTGAGCCGTAAGGACGCCGAGCG
GCAGCTTTTGGCGCCCGGGAACACGCATGGATCCTTCCTGATCCGGGAAAGCGAAAGCACTGCGGGGTCC
TTTTCCCTGTCGGTCAGAGACTTCGACCAGAACCAGGGAGAAGTGGTGAAACATTACAAGATCCGTAACC
TAGACAACGGTGGCTTCTACATCTCCCCTCGTATCACTTTTCCCGGATTGCACGATCTAGTCCGCCATTA
CACCAACGCCTCTGATGGGCTGTGCACAAAGTTGAGCCGTCCTTGCCAGACCCAGAAGCCCCAGAAACCA
TGGTGGGAGGACGAATGGGAAGTTCCCAGGGAAACACTGAAGTTGGTGGAGCGGCTGGGAGCTGGCCAGT
TCGGGGAAGTGTGGATGGGGTACTACAACGGACACACGAAGGTGGCGGTGAAGAGTCTGAAACAAGGGAG
CATGTCCCCCGACGCCTTCCTGGCTGAGGCTAACCTCATGAAGCAGCTGCAGCACCCGCGGCTAGTCCGG
CTTTATGCAGTGGTCACCCAGGAACCCATCTACATCATCACGGAATACATGGAGAACGGGAGCCTAGTAG
ATTTTCTCAAGACTCCCTCGGGCATCAAGTTGAATGTCAACAAACTTTTGGACATGGCAGCCCAGATTGC
AGAGGGCATGGCGTTCATCGAAGAACAGAATTACATCCATCGGGACCTGCGCGCCGCCAACATCCTGGTG
TCTGACACGCTGAGCTGCAAGATTGCAGACTTTGGCCTGGCGCGCCTCATTGAGGACAATGAGTACACGG
CCCGGGAGGGGGCCAAATTTCCCATTAAGTGGACAGCACCAGAAGCCATTAACTATGGGACCTTCACCAT
CAAGTCAGACGTGTGGTCCTTCGGGATCTTGCTTACAGAGATCGTCACCCACGGTCGAATCCCTTACCCA
GGAATGACCAACCCTGAAGTCATTCAGAACCTGGAGAGAGGCTACCGCATGGTGAGACCTGACAACTGTC
CGGAAGAGCTGTACCACCTCATGATGCTGTGCTGGAAGGAGCGCCCAGAGGACCGGCCCACGTTTGACTA
CCTTCGGAGTGTTCTGGATGACTTCTTCACAGCCACAGAGGGCCAGTTCCAGCCCCAGCCTTGATAGAAG
CTTGTCGAGAAGTACTAGAGGATCATAATCAGCCATACCACATTTGTAGAGGTTTTACTTGCTTTAAAAA
ACCTCCCACACCTCCCCCTGAACCTGAAACATAAAATGAATGCAATTGTTGTTGTTAACTTGTTTATTGC
AGCTTATAATGGTTACAAATAAAGCAATAGCATCACAAATTTCACAAATAAAGCATTTTTTTCACTGCAT
TCTAGTTGTGGTTTGTCCAAACTCATCAATGTATCTTATCATGTCTGGATCTGATCACTGCTTGAGCCTA
GGAGATCCGAACCAGATAAGTGAAATCTAGTTCCAAACTATTTTGTCATTTTTAATTTTCGTATTAGCTT
ACGACGCTACACCCAGTTCCCATCTATTTTGTCACTCTTCCCTAAATAATCCTTAAAAACTCCATTTCCA
CCCCTCCCAGTTCCCAACTATTTTGTCCGCCCACAGCGGGGCATTTTTCTTCCTGTTATGTTTTTAATCA
AACATCCTGCCAACTCCATGTGACAAACCGTCATCTTCGGCTACTTTTTCTCTGTCACAGAATGAAAATT
TTTCTGTCATCTCTTCGTTATTAATGTTTGTAATTGACTGAATATCAACGCTTATTTGCAGCCTGAATGG
CGAATGGG
[124 nt withheld, positions 4209-4332]
C
[91 nt withheld, positions 4334-4424]
A
[49 nt withheld, positions 4426-4474]
CCTTTGACGTTGGAGTCCACGTTCTT
[37 nt withheld, positions 4501-4537]
ACCCTATCTCGGTCTATTCTTTTGATTTATAAGGGATTTTGCCGATTTCGGCCTATTGGTTAAAAAATGA
GCTGATTTAACAAAAATTTAACGCGAATTTTAACAAAATATTAACGCTTACAATTTAGGTGGCACTTTTC
GGGGAAATGTGCGCGGAACCCCTATTTGTTTATTTTTCTAAATACATTCAAATATGTATCCGCTCATGAG
ACAATAACCCTGATAAATGCTTCAATAATATTGAAAAAGGAAGAGTATGAGTATTCAACATTTCCGTGTC
GCCCTTATTCCCTTTTTTGCGGCATTTTGCCTTCCTGTTTTTGCTCACCCAGAAACGCTGGTGAAAGTAA
AAGATGCTGAAGATCAGTTGGGTGCACGAGTGGGTTACATCGAACTGGATCTCAACAGCGGTAAGATCCT
TGAGAGTTTTCGCCCCGAAGAACGTTTTCCAATGATGAGCACTTTTAAAGTTCTGCTATGTGGCGCGGTA
TTATCCCGTATTGACGCCGGGCAAGAGCAACTCGGTCGCCGCATACACTATTCTCAGAATGACTTGGTTG
AGTACTCACCAGTCACAGAAAAGCATCTTACGGATGGCATGACAGTAAGAGAATTATGCAGTGCTGCCAT
AACCATGAGTGATAACACTGCGGCCAACTTACTTCTGACAACGATCGGAGGACCGAAGGAGCTAACCGCT
TTTTTGCACAACATGGGGGATCATGTAACTCGCCTTGATCGTTGGGAACCGGAGCTGAATGAAGCCATAC
CAAACGACGAGCGTGACACCACGATGCCTGTAGCAATGGCAACAACGTTGCGCAAACTATTAACTGGCGA
ACTACTTACTCTAGCTTCCCGGCAACAATTAATAGACTGGATGGAGGCGGATAAAGTTGCAGGACCACTT
CTGCGCTCGGCCCTTCCGGCTGGCTGGTTTATTGCTGATAAATCTGGAGCCGGTGAGCGTGGGTCTCGCG
GTATCATTGCAGCACTGGGGCCAGATGGTAAGCCCTCCCGTATCGTAGTTATCTACACGACGGGGAGTCA
GGCAACTATGGATGAACGAAATAGACAGATCGCTGAGATAGGTGCCTCACTGATTAAGCATTGGTAACTG
TCAGACCAAGTTTACTCATATATACTTTAGATTGATTTAAAACTTCATTTTTAATTTAAAAGGATCTAGG
TGAAGATCCTTTTTGATAATCTCATGACCAAAATCCCTTAACGTGAGTTTTCGTTCCACTGAGCGTCAGA
CCCCGTAGAAAAGATCAAAGGATCTTCTTGAGATCCTTTTTTTCTGCGCGTAATCTGCTGCTTGCAAACA
AAAAAACCACCGCTACCAGCGGTGGTTTGTTTGCCGGATCAAGAGCTACCAACTCTTTTTCCGAAGGTAA
CT
